Addgene plasmid #217330: pCH45 (multiAsCas12a-KRAB lenti)
Purpose: Lentiviral expression of multiAsCas12a-KRAB
Depositing lab: Luke Gilbert. Depositing organization: University of California, San Francisco (UCSF). Publication: Engineered CRISPR-Cas12a for higher-order combinatorial chromatin perturbations. Hsiung CC, Wilson CM, Sambold NA, Dai R, Chen Q, Teyssier N, Misiukiewicz S, Arab A, O'Loughlin T, Cofsky JC, Shi J, Gilbert LA. Nat Biotechnol. 2024 May 17. doi: 10.1038/s41587-024-02224-0. PubMed 38760567.
Backbone
  Vector backbone: Addgene plasmid # 188765
  Backbone manufacturer: Marco Jost, Jonathan Weissman
  Vector type: Lentiviral, CRISPR
Growth in bacteria
  Bacterial resistance: Ampicillin, 100 μg/mL
  Growth temperature: 37°C
  Growth strain: NEB Stable
  Copy number: High Copy
Gene/Insert
  Gene/Insert name: multiAsCas12a
  Species: Acidaminococcus
  Mutation: R1226A/E174R/S542R/K548R
  Promoter: UCOE-SFFV
  Tag / fusion protein: 6xMycNLS (N terminal on insert); HA-SV40NLS-XTEN80-KRAB-P2A-TagBFP2 (C terminal on insert)
  Cloning method: Gibson Cloning
Terms and licenses: Academic/Nonprofit Terms; Industry Terms: Not Available to Industry
Depositor comments: Please visit https://doi.org/10.1101/2023.09.18.558350 for bioRxiv preprint.
How to cite: pCH45 (multiAsCas12a-KRAB lenti) was a gift from Luke Gilbert (Addgene plasmid # 217330 ; http://n2t.net/addgene:217330 ; RRID:Addgene_217330)
