[The description below was written by a language model from this plasmid's Addgene catalogue record and pLannotate feature annotations shown in this document.]
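Description:
pCH45 (multiAsCas12a-KRAB lenti) is a roughly 15 kb HIV-1-based lentiviral CRISPR vector for stable expression of an engineered Acidaminococcus Cas12a fused to a transcriptional repressor domain. It was built by Gibson cloning into an existing lentiviral backbone. In bacteria it is maintained as a high-copy plasmid through a ColE1/pUC-type origin and selected with ampicillin via the β-lactamase gene. The backbone also carries remnants of older vector elements outside the proviral region, including an SV40 promoter followed by gpt fragments and SV40 small t intron and poly(A) sequences, plus short fragments of TcR, rop and lacI. These appear to be legacy sequences rather than functional parts of the payload.

The transfer cassette is bounded by a truncated 5' LTR and a self-inactivating ΔU3 3' LTR. It contains the Ψ packaging signal, the RRE for Rev-dependent RNA export, and the cPPT/CTS. Expression is driven by a UCOE-SFFV promoter. The feature table annotates only the SFFV portion, and the UCOE, an element used to resist silencing, presumably lies in the unannotated stretch upstream.

The open reading frame encodes AsCas12a with the R1226A, E174R, S542R and K548R substitutions that define multiAsCas12a. It carries an N-terminal 6xMyc-NLS and a C-terminal HA tag, SV40 NLS, XTEN80 linker and the ZNF10 KRAB repression domain. A P2A peptide then releases TagBFP2 as a separate blue fluorescent marker for identifying or sorting transduced cells, and a WPRE downstream enhances transcript expression. No mammalian drug selection marker is recorded within the provirus. The construct is used to establish cell lines for Cas12a-based CRISPR interference, and the associated publication title points to higher-order combinatorial chromatin perturbations. The crRNAs must be supplied from a separate construct.
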