Features (pLannotate 1.2.2; 35 found; start..end, strand, type, name):
     23..41      -  promoter       SP6 promoter: promoter for bacteriophage SP6 RNA polymerase
    269..548     +  CDS            TcR (fragment): tetracycline efflux protein; tet; confers resistance to tetracycline
    549..597     -  misc_feature   bom (fragment): basis of mobility region from pBR322
    699..734     -  CDS            rop (fragment): Rop protein, which maintains plasmids at low copy number; rop
    829..933     +  promoter       AmpR promoter: bla
    934..1794    +  CDS            AmpR: β-lactamase; bla; confers resistance to ampicillin, carbenicillin, and related antibiotics
   1965..2553    +  rep_origin     ori: high-copy-number ColE1/pMB1/pBR322/pUC origin of replication
   2736..2792    +  CDS            lacI (fragment): lac repressor; lacI; The lac repressor binds to the lac operator to inhibit transcription in E. coli. This inhibition can be relieved by adding lactose or isopropyl-β-D-thiogalactopyranoside (IPTG).
   2799..3128    +  promoter       SV40 promoter: SV40 enhancer and early promoter
   3328..3447    +  CDS            gpt (fragment): XGPT_ECOLI - Also known as gpp, gxu. Experimental evidence at protein level: Swiss-Prot protein existence level 1. Purine salvage pathway enzyme that catalyzes the transfer of the ribosyl-5-phosphate group from 5-phospho-alpha-D-ribose 1- diphosphate (PRPP) to the N9 position of the 6-oxopurines guanine and xanthine to form the corresponding ribonucleotides GMP (guanosine 5'- monophosphate) and XMP (xanthosine 5'-monophosphate), with the release of PPi. To a lesser extent, also acts on hypoxanthine (PubMed:9100006, PubMed:3886014). Does not ribophosphorylate adenine (PubMed:3886014). From Esch
   3447..3782    +  CDS            gpt (fragment): XGPT_ECOLI - Also known as gpp, gxu. Experimental evidence at protein level: Swiss-Prot protein existence level 1. Purine salvage pathway enzyme that catalyzes the transfer of the ribosyl-5-phosphate group from 5-phospho-alpha-D-ribose 1- diphosphate (PRPP) to the N9 position of the 6-oxopurines guanine and xanthine to form the corresponding ribonucleotides GMP (guanosine 5'- monophosphate) and XMP (xanthosine 5'-monophosphate), with the release of PPi. To a lesser extent, also acts on hypoxanthine (PubMed:9100006, PubMed:3886014). Does not ribophosphorylate adenine (PubMed:3886014). From Esch
   3877..4182    +  CDS            frsA (fragment): FRSA_ECOLI - Also known as yafA. Experimental evidence at protein level: Swiss-Prot protein existence level 1. Catalyzes the hydrolysis of esters (PubMed:15808744). Displays esterase activity toward pNP-butyrate (PubMed:15808744). May stimulate mixed-acid fermentation by acting as a fermentation/respiration switch that down-regulates respiration and up- regulates fermentation rates (PubMed:15169777). From Escherichia coli (strain K12).
   4186..4260    +  CDS            small t antigen (fragment): SV40 (simian virus 40) small t antigen
   4262..4327    +  intron         small t intron: SV40 (simian virus 40) small t antigen intron
   4457..4477    +  CDS            SV40 NLS: nuclear localization signal of SV40 (simian virus 40) large T antigen
   4796..4879    +  CDS            large T antigen (fragment): large T antigen from SV40 (simian virus 40)
   4902..5036    +  polyA_signal   SV40 poly(A) signal: SV40 polyadenylation signal
   5203..5532    +  CDS            nef (fragment): NEF_HV1BR - Experimental evidence at protein level: Swiss-Prot protein existence level 1. Extracellular Nef protein targets CD4(+) T-lymphocytes for apoptosis by interacting with CXCR4 surface receptors (PubMed:14990729). From Human immunodeficiency virus type 1 group M subtype B (isolate BRU/LAI) (HIV-1).
   5580..5837    +  LTR            5' LTR (truncated): truncated 5' long terminal repeat (LTR) from HIV-1
   5884..6009    +  misc_feature   HIV-1 Ψ: packaging signal of human immunodeficiency virus type 1
   5993..6331    +  CDS            HIV-1 gag (fragment): gag protein from human immunodeficiency virus 1; gag
   6506..6739    +  misc_feature   RRE: The Rev response element (RRE) of HIV-1 allows for Rev-dependent mRNA export from the nucleus to the cytoplasm.
   7116..7216    +  CDS            Rev (fragment): human immunodeficiency virus 1 (HIV-1) Rev protein; rev; enhances nuclear export of unspliced and incompletely spliced viral mRNAs
   7253..7370    +  misc_feature   cPPT/CTS: central polypurine tract and central termination sequence of HIV-1
   7407..7430    -  misc_feature   MCS (fragment): pBluescript multiple cloning site
   8112..8519    +  promoter       SFFV promoter: spleen focus-forming virus long terminal repeat (LTR) promoter
   8778..12695   +  CDS            AsCpf1: CRISPR-associated protein from Acidaminococcus sp. BV3L6 (Zetsche et al., 2015)
  13041..13226   +  CDS            KRAB: Krüppel-associated box (KRAB) transcriptional repression domain from the human zinc finger protein ZNF10 (Margolin et al., 1994)
  13293..14000   +  CDS            mTagBFP2: mTagBFP2 is a basic (constitutively fluorescent) blue fluorescent protein published in 2011, derived from Entacmaea quadricolor. It is reported to be a very rapidly-maturing monomer with very low acid sensitivity.
  14012..14030   +  misc_feature   MCS (fragment): pUC18/19 multiple cloning site
  14031..14049   +  misc_feature   MCS (fragment): pBluescript multiple cloning site
  14049..14637   +  misc_feature   WPRE: woodchuck hepatitis virus posttranscriptional regulatory element
  14638..14660   +  misc_feature   MCS (fragment): pBluescript multiple cloning site
  14677..14745   +  CDS            nef (fragment): NEF_HV1Z2 - Experimental evidence at protein level: Swiss-Prot protein existence level 1. Extracellular Nef protein targets CD4(+) T-lymphocytes for apoptosis by interacting with CXCR4 surface receptors. From Human immunodeficiency virus type 1 group M subtype D (isolate Z2/CDC-Z34) (HIV-1).
  14747..14980   +  LTR            3' LTR (ΔU3): self-inactivating 3' long terminal repeat (LTR) from HIV-1
>Addgene plasmid #217330 | pCH45 (multiAsCas12a-KRAB lenti) | addgene full sequence | sequence record 426762 | Addgene NGS Result
ATCTAGAATTAATTCCGTGTATTCTATAGTGTCACCTAAATCGTATGTGTATGATACATAAGGTTATGTA
TTAATTGTAGCCGCGTTCTAACGACAATATGTACAAGCCTAATTGTGTAGCATCTGGCTTACTGAAGCAG
ACCCTATCATCTCTCTCGTAAACTGCCGTCAGAGTCGGTTTGGTTGGACGAACCTTCTGAGTTTCTGGTA
ACGCCGTCCCGCACCCGGAAATGGTCAGCGAACCAATCAGCAGGGTCATCGCTAGCCAGATCCTCTACGC
CGGACGCATCGTGGCCGGCATCACCGGCGCCACAGGTGCGGTTGCTGGCGCCTATATCGCCGACATCACC
GATGGGGAAGATCGGGCTCGCCACTTCGGGCTCATGAGCGCTTGTTTCGGCGTGGGTATGGTGGCAGGCC
CCGTGGCCGGGGGACTGTTGGGCGCCATCTCCTTGCATGCACCATTCCTTGCGGCGGCGGTGCTCAACGG
CCTCAACCTACTACTGGGCTGCTTCCTAATGCAGGAGTCGCATAAGGGAGAGCGTCGAATGGTGCACTCT
CAGTACAATCTGCTCTGATGCCGCATAGTTAAGCCAGCCCCGACACCCGCCAACACCCGCTGACGCGCCC
TGACGGGCTTGTCTGCTCCCGGCATCCGCTTACAGACAAGCTGTGACCGTCTCCGGGAGCTGCATGTGTC
AGAGGTTTTCACCGTCATCACCGAAACGCGCGAGACGAAAGGGCCTCGTGATACGCCTATTTTTATAGGT
TAATGTCATGATAATAATGGTTTCTTAGACGTCAGGTGGCACTTTTCGGGGAAATGTGCGCGGAACCCCT
ATTTGTTTATTTTTCTAAATACATTCAAATATGTATCCGCTCATGAGACAATAACCCTGATAAATGCTTC
AATAATATTGAAAAAGGAAGAGTATGAGTATTCAACATTTCCGTGTCGCCCTTATTCCCTTTTTTGCGGC
ATTTTGCCTTCCTGTTTTTGCTCACCCAGAAACGCTGGTGAAAGTAAAAGATGCTGAAGATCAGTTGGGT
GCACGAGTGGGTTACATCGAACTGGATCTCAACAGCGGTAAGATCCTTGAGAGTTTTCGCCCCGAAGAAC
GTTTTCCAATGATGAGCACTTTTAAAGTTCTGCTATGTGGCGCGGTATTATCCCGTATTGACGCCGGGCA
AGAGCAACTCGGTCGCCGCATACACTATTCTCAGAATGACTTGGTTGAGTACTCACCAGTCACAGAAAAG
CATCTTACGGATGGCATGACAGTAAGAGAATTATGCAGTGCTGCCATAACCATGAGTGATAACACTGCGG
CCAACTTACTTCTGACAACGATCGGAGGACCGAAGGAGCTAACCGCTTTTTTGCACAACATGGGGGATCA
TGTAACTCGCCTTGATCGTTGGGAACCGGAGCTGAATGAAGCCATACCAAACGACGAGCGTGACACCACG
ATGCCTGTAGCAATGGCAACAACGTTGCGCAAACTATTAACTGGCGAACTACTTACTCTAGCTTCCCGGC
AACAATTAATAGACTGGATGGAGGCGGATAAAGTTGCAGGACCACTTCTGCGCTCGGCCCTTCCGGCTGG
CTGGTTTATTGCTGATAAATCTGGAGCCGGTGAGCGTGGGTCTCGCGGTATCATTGCAGCACTGGGGCCA
GATGGTAAGCCCTCCCGTATCGTAGTTATCTACACGACGGGGAGTCAGGCAACTATGGATGAACGAAATA
GACAGATCGCTGAGATAGGTGCCTCACTGATTAAGCATTGGTAACTGTCAGACCAAGTTTACTCATATAT
ACTTTAGATTGATTTAAAACTTCATTTTTAATTTAAAAGGATCTAGGTGAAGATCCTTTTTGATAATCTC
ATGACCAAAATCCCTTAACGTGAGTTTTCGTTCCACTGAGCGTCAGACCCCGTAGAAAAGATCAAAGGAT
CTTCTTGAGATCCTTTTTTTCTGCGCGTAATCTGCTGCTTGCAAACAAAAAAACCACCGCTACCAGCGGT
GGTTTGTTTGCCGGATCAAGAGCTACCAACTCTTTTTCCGAAGGTAACTGGCTTCAGCAGAGCGCAGATA
CCAAATACTGTTCTTCTAGTGTAGCCGTAGTTAGGCCACCACTTCAAGAACTCTGTAGCACCGCCTACAT
ACCTCGCTCTGCTAATCCTGTTACCAGTGGCTGCTGCCAGTGGCGATAAGTCGTGTCTTACCGGGTTGGA
CTCAAGACGATAGTTACCGGATAAGGCGCAGCGGTCGGGCTGAACGGGGGGTTCGTGCACACAGCCCAGC
TTGGAGCGAACGACCTACACCGAACTGAGATACCTACAGCGTGAGCTATGAGAAAGCGCCACGCTTCCCG
AAGGGAGAAAGGCGGACAGGTATCCGGTAAGCGGCAGGGTCGGAACAGGAGAGCGCACGAGGGAGCTTCC
AGGGGGAAACGCCTGGTATCTTTATAGTCCTGTCGGGTTTCGCCACCTCTGACTTGAGCGTCGATTTTTG
TGATGCTCGTCAGGGGGGCGGAGCCTATGGAAAAACGCCAGCAACGCGGCCTTTTTACGGTTCCTGGCCT
TTTGCTGGCCTTTTGCTCACATGTTCTTTCCTGCGTTATCCCCTGATTCTGTGGATAACCGTATTACCGC
CTTTGAGTGAGCTGATACCGCTCGCCGCAGCCGAACGACCGAGCGCAGCGAGTCAGTGAGCGAGGAAGCG
GAAGAGCGCCCAATACGCAAACCGCCTCTCCCCGCGCGTTGGCCGATTCATTAATGCAGCTGTGGAATGT
GTGTCAGTTAGGGTGTGGAAAGTCCCCAGGCTCCCCAGCAGGCAGAAGTATGCAAAGCATGCATCTCAAT
TAGTCAGCAACCAGGTGTGGAAAGTCCCCAGGCTCCCCAGCAGGCAGAAGTATGCAAAGCATGCATCTCA
ATTAGTCAGCAACCATAGTCCCGCCCCTAACTCCGCCCATCCCGCCCCTAACTCCGCCCAGTTCCGCCCA
TTCTCCGCCCCATGGCTGACTAATTTTTTTTATTTATGCAGAGGCCGAGGCCGCCTCGGCCTCTGAGCTA
TTCCAGAAGTAGTGAGGAGGCTTTTTTGGAGGCCTAGGCTTTTGCAAAAAGCTTGGACACAAGACAGGCT
TGCGAGATATGTTTGAGAATACCACTTTATCCCGCGTCAGGGAGAGGCAGTGCGTAAAAAGACGCGGACT
CATGTGAAATACTGGTTTTTAGTGCGCCAGATCTCTATAATCTCGCGCAACCTATTTTCCCCTCGAACAC
TTTTTAAGCCGTAGATAAACAGGCTGGGACACTTCACATGAGCGAAAAATACATCGTCACCTGGGACATG
TTGCAGATCCATGCACGTAAACTCGCAAGCCGACTGATGCCTTCTGAACAATGGAAAGGCATTATTGCCG
TAAGCCGTGGCGGTCTGTACCGGGTGCGTTACTGGCGCGTGAACTGGGTATTCGTCATGTCGATACCGTT
TGTATTTCCAGCTACGATCACGACAACCAGCGCGAGCTTAAAGTGCTGAAACGCGCAGAAGGCGATGGCG
AAGGCTTCATCGTTATTGATGACCTGGTGGATACCGGTGGTACTGCGGTTGCGATTCGTGAAATGTATCC
AAAAGCGCACTTTGTCACCATCTTCGCAAAACCGGCTGGTCGTCCGCTGGTTGATGACTATGTTGTTGAT
ATCCCGCAAGATACCTGGATTGAACAGCCGTGGGATATGGGCGTCGTATTCGTCCCGCCAATCTCCGGTC
GCTAATCTTTTCAACGCCTGGCACTGCCGGGCGTTGTTCTTTTTAACTTCAGGCGGGTTACAATAGTTTC
CAGTAAGTATTCTGGAGGCTGCATCCATGACACAGGCAAACCTGAGCGAAACCCTGTTCAAACCCCGCTT
TAAACATCCTGAAACCTCGACGCTAGTCCGCCGCTTTAATCACGGCGCACAACCGCCTGTGCAGTCGGCC
CTTGATGGTAAAACCATCCCTCACTGGTATCGCATGATTAACCGTCTGATGTGGATCTGGCGCGGCATTG
ACCCACGCGAAATCCTCGACGTCCAGGCACGTATTGTGATGAGCGATGCCGAACGTACCGACGATGATTT
ATACGATACGGTGATTGGCTACCGTGGCGGCAACTGGATTTATGAGTGGGCCCCGGATCTTTGTGAAGGA
ACCTTACTTCTGTGGTGTGACATAATTGGACAAACTACCTACAGAGATTTAAAGCTCTAAGGTAAATATA
AAATTTTTAAGTGTATAATGTGTTAAACTACTGATTCTAATTGTTTGTGTATTTTAGATTCCAACCTATG
GAACTGATGAATGGGAGCAGTGGTGGAATGCCTTTAATGAGGAAAACCTGTTTTGCTCAGAAGAAATGCC
ATCTAGTGATGATGAGGCTACTGCTGACTCTCAACATTCTACTCCTCCAAAAAAGAAGAGAAAGGTAGAA
GACCCCAAGGACTTTCCTTCAGAATTGCTAAGTTTTTTGAGTCATGCTGTGTTTAGTAATAGAACTCTTG
CTTGCTTTGCTATTTACACCACAAAGGAAAAAGCTGCACTGCTATACAAGAAAATTATGGAAAAATATTC
TGTAACCTTTATAAGTAGGCATAACAGTTATAATCATAACATACTGTTTTTTCTTACTCCACACAGGCAT
AGAGTGTCTGCTATTAATAACTATGCTCAAAAATTGTGTACCTTTAGCTTTTTAATTTGTAAAGGGGTTA
ATAAGGAATATTTGATGTATAGTGCCTTGACTAGAGATCATAATCAGCCATACCACATTTGTAGAGGTTT
TACTTGCTTTAAAAAACCTCCCACACCTCCCCCTGAACCTGAAACATAAAATGAATGCAATTGTTGTTGT
TAACTTGTTTATTGCAGCTTATAATGGTTACAAATAAAGCAATAGCATCACAAATTTCACAAATAAAGCA
TTTTTTTCACTGCATTCTAGTTGTGGTTTGTCCAAACTCATCAATGTATCTTATCATGTCTGGATCAACT
GGATAACTCAAGCTAACCAAAATCATCCCAAACTTCCCACCCCATACCCTATTACCACTGCCAATTACCT
GTGGTTTCATTTACTCTAAACCTGTGATTCCTCTGAATTATTTTCATTTTAAAGAAATTGTATTTGTTAA
ATATGTACTACAAACTTAGTAGTTGGAAGGGCTAATTCACTCCCAAAGAAGACAAGATATCCTTGATCTG
TGGATCTACCACACACAAGGCTACTTCCCTGATTAGCAGAACTACACACCAGGGCCAGGGGTCAGATATC
CACTGACCTTTGGATGGTGCTACAAGCTAGTACCAGTTGAGCCAGATAAGGTAGAAGAGGCCAATAAAGG
AGAGAACACCAGCTTGTTACACCCTGTGAGCCTGCATGGGATGGATGACCCGGAGAGAGAAGTGTTAGAG
TGGAGGTTTGACAGCCGCCTAGCATTTCATCACGTGGCCCGAGAGCTGCATCCGGAGTACTTCAAGAACT
GCTGATATCGAGCTTGCTACAAGGGACTTTCCGCTGGGGACTTTCCAGGGAGGCGTGGCCTGGGCGGGAC
TGGGGAGTGGCGAGCCCTCAGATCCTGCATATAAGCAGCTGCTTTTTGCCTGTACTGGGTCTCTCTGGTT
AGACCAGATCTGAGCCTGGGAGCTCTCTGGCTAACTAGGGAACCCACTGCTTAAGCCTCAATAAAGCTTG
CCTTGAGTGCTTCAAGTAGTGTGTGCCCGTCTGTTGTGTGACTCTGGTAACTAGAGATCCCTCAGACCCT
TTTAGTCAGTGTGGAAAATCTCTAGCAGTGGCGCCCGAACAGGGACTTGAAAGCGAAAGGGAAACCAGAG
GAGCTCTCTCGACGCAGGACTCGGCTTGCTGAAGCGCGCACGGCAAGAGGCGAGGGGCGGCGACTGGTGA
GTACGCCAAAAATTTTGACTAGCGGAGGCTAGAAGGAGAGAGATGGGTGCGAGAGCGTCAGTATTAAGCG
GGGGAGAATTAGATCGCGATGGGAAAAAATTCGGTTAAGGCCAGGGGGAAAGAAAAAATATAAATTAAAA
CATATAGTATGGGCAAGCAGGGAGCTAGAACGATTCGCAGTTAATCCTGGCCTGTTAGAAACATCAGAAG
GCTGTAGACAAATACTGGGACAGCTACAACCATCCCTTCAGACAGGATCAGAAGAACTTAGATCATTATA
TAATACAGTAGCAACCCTCTATTGTGTGCATCAAAGGATAGAGATAAAAGACACCAAGGAAGCTTTAGAC
AAGATAGAGGAAGAGCAAAACAAAAGTAAGACCACCGCACAGCAAGCGGCCGGCCGCTGATCTTCAGACC
TGGAGGAGGAGATATGAGGGACAATTGGAGAAGTGAATTATATAAATATAAAGTAGTAAAAATTGAACCA
TTAGGAGTAGCACCCACCAAGGCAAAGAGAAGAGTGGTGCAGAGAGAAAAAAGAGCAGTGGGAATAGGAG
CTTTGTTCCTTGGGTTCTTGGGAGCAGCAGGAAGCACTATGGGCGCAGCGTCAATGACGCTGACGGTACA
GGCCAGACAATTATTGTCTGGTATAGTGCAGCAGCAGAACAATTTGCTGAGGGCTATTGAGGCGCAACAG
CATCTGTTGCAACTCACAGTCTGGGGCATCAAGCAGCTCCAGGCAAGAATCCTGGCTGTGGAAAGATACC
TAAAGGATCAACAGCTCCTGGGGATTTGGGGTTGCTCTGGAAAACTCATTTGCACCACTGCTGTGCCTTG
GAATGCTAGTTGGAGTAATAAATCTCTGGAACAGATTTGGAATCACACGACCTGGATGGAGTGGGACAGA
GAAATTAACAATTACACAAGCTTAATACACTCCTTAATTGAAGAATCGCAAAACCAGCAAGAAAAGAATG
AACAAGAATTATTGGAATTAGATAAATGGGCAAGTTTGTGGAATTGGTTTAACATAACAAATTGGCTGTG
GTATATAAAATTATTCATAATGATAGTAGGAGGCTTGGTAGGTTTAAGAATAGTTTTTGCTGTACTTTCT
ATAGTGAATAGAGTTAGGCAGGGATATTCACCATTATCGTTTCAGACCCACCTCCCAACCCCGAGGGGAC
CCGACAGGCCCGAAGGAATAGAAGAAGAAGGTGGAGAGAGAGACAGAGACAGATCCATTCGATTAGTGAA
CGGATCTCGACGGTATCGCCAAATGGCAGTATTCATCCACAATTTTAAAAGAAAAGGGGGGATTGGGGGG
TACAGTGCAGGGGAAAGAATAGTAGACATAATAGCAACAGACATACAAACTAAAGAATTACAAAAACAAA
TTACAAAAATTCAAAATTTTCGGGTTTATTACAGGGACAGCAGAGATCCAGTTTGGATCGATAAGCTTGA
TATCGAATTCGGGAGGTGGTCCCTGCAGTTACGCCAATGATAACCCCCGCCAGAAAAATCTTAGTAGCCT
TCCCTTTTTGTTTTCCGTGCCCCAACTCGGCGGATTGACTCGGCCCCTTCCGGAAACACCCGAATCAACT
TCTAGTCAAATTATTGTTCACGCCGCAATGACCCACCCCTGGCCCGCGTCTGTGGAACTGACCCCTGGTG
TACAGGAGAGTTCGCTGCTGAAAGTGGTCCCAAAGGGGTACTAGTTTTTAAGCTCCCAACTCCCCCTCCC
CCAGCGTCTGGAGGATTCCACACCCTCGCACCGCAGGGGCGAGGAAGTGGGCGGAGTCCGGTTTTGGCGC
CAGCCGCTGAGGCTGCCAAGCAGAAAAGCCACCGCTGAGGAGACTCCGGTCACTGTCCTCGCCCCGCCTC
CCCCTTCCCTCCCCTTGGGGACCACCGGGCGCCACGCCGCGAACGGTAAGTGCCGCGGTCGTCGGCGCCT
CCGCCCTCCCCCTAGGGCCCCAATTCCCAGCGGGCGCGGCGCGCGGCCCCGCGCGCAGCTCCCGGCTCCC
TCCCCCTTCGGATGTGGCTTGAGCTGTAGGCGCGGAGTCCTGCAGCCCCGATAAAATAAAAGATTTTATT
TAGTCTCCAGAAAAAGGGGGGAATGAAAGACCCCACCTGTAGGTTTGGCAAGCTAGCTGCAGTAACGCCA
TTTTGCAAGGCATGGAAAAATACCAAACCAAGAATAGAGAAGTTCAGATCAAGGGCGGGTACATGAAAAT
AGCTAACGTTGGGCCAAACAGGATATCTGCGGTGAGCAGTTTCGGCCCCGGCCCGGGGCCAAGAACAGAT
GGTCACCGCAGTTTCGGCCCCGGCCCGAGGCCAAGAACAGATGGTCCCCAGATATGGCCCAACCCTCAGC
AGTTTCTTAAGACCCATCAGATGTTTCCAGGCTCCCCCAAGGACCTGAAATGACCCTGCGCCTTATTTGA
ATTAACCAATCAGCCTGCTTCTCGCTTCTGTTCGCGCGCTTCTGCTTCCCGAGCTCTATAAAAGAGCTCA
CAACCCCTCACTCGGCGCGCCAGTCCTCCGACAGACTGAGTCGCCCGGGGGGGATCTGGAGCTCTCGAGA
ATTCTCACGCGTGCCACCATGCCTGCTGCTAAACGTGTTAAGCTTGATGGGGGTAGCCCGGCAGCCAAGA
GAGTCAAACTCGACGGCGGCTCCCCAGCGGCAAAAAGGGTGAAACTAGACGGGGGTAGCCCCGCCGCGAA
GCGTGTAAAGCTGGATGGAGGATCGCCTGCGGCTAAGCGAGTCAAATTAGACGGTGGGTCACCGGCTGCA
AAGCGCGTCAAATTGGATGCTAGCGGCACACAGTTCGAGGGCTTTACCAACCTGTATCAGGTGAGCAAGA
CACTGCGGTTTGAGCTGATCCCACAGGGCAAGACCCTGAAGCACATCCAGGAGCAGGGCTTCATCGAGGA
GGACAAGGCCCGCAATGATCACTACAAGGAGCTGAAGCCCATCATCGATCGGATCTACAAGACCTATGCC
GACCAGTGCCTGCAGCTGGTGCAGCTGGATTGGGAGAACCTGAGCGCCGCCATCGACTCCTATAGAAAGG
AGAAAACCGAGGAGACAAGGAACGCCCTGATCGAGGAGCAGGCCACATATCGCAATGCCATCCACGACTA
CTTCATCGGCCGGACAGACAACCTGACCGATGCCATCAATAAGAGACACGCCGAGATCTACAAGGGCCTG
TTCAAGGCCGAGCTGTTTAATGGCAAGGTGCTGAAGCAGCTGGGCACCGTGACCACAACCGAGCACGAGA
ACGCCCTGCTGCGGAGCTTCGACAAGTTTACAACCTACTTCTCCGGCTTTTATAGAAACAGGAAGAACGT
GTTCAGCGCCGAGGATATCAGCACAGCCATCCCACACCGCATCGTGCAGGACAACTTCCCCAAGTTTAAG
GAGAATTGTCACATCTTCACACGCCTGATCACCGCCGTGCCCAGCCTGCGGGAGCACTTTGAGAACGTGA
AGAAGGCCATCGGCATCTTCGTGAGCACCTCCATCGAGGAGGTGTTTTCCTTCCCTTTTTATAACCAGCT
GCTGACACAGACCCAGATCGACCTGTATAACCAGCTGCTGGGAGGAATCTCTCGGGAGGCAGGCACCGAG
AAGATCAAGGGCCTGAACGAGGTGCTGAATCTGGCCATCCAGAAGAATGATGAGACAGCCCACATCATCG
CCTCCCTGCCACACAGATTCATCCCCCTGTTTAAGCAGATCCTGTCCGATAGGAACACCCTGTCTTTCAT
CCTGGAGGAGTTTAAGAGCGACGAGGAAGTGATCCAGTCCTTCTGCAAGTACAAGACACTGCTGAGAAAC
GAGAACGTGCTGGAGACAGCCGAGGCCCTGTTTAACGAGCTGAACAGCATCGACCTGACACACATCTTCA
TCAGCCACAAGAAGCTGGAGACAATCAGCAGCGCCCTGTGCGACCACTGGGATACACTGAGGAATGCCCT
GTATGAGCGGAGAATCTCCGAGCTGACAGGCAAGATCACCAAGTCTGCCAAGGAGAAGGTGCAGCGCAGC
CTGAAGCACGAGGATATCAACCTGCAGGAGATCATCTCTGCCGCAGGCAAGGAGCTGAGCGAGGCCTTCA
AGCAGAAAACCAGCGAGATCCTGTCCCACGCACACGCCGCCCTGGATCAGCCACTGCCTACAACCCTGAA
GAAGCAGGAGGAGAAGGAGATCCTGAAGTCTCAGCTGGACAGCCTGCTGGGCCTGTACCACCTGCTGGAC
TGGTTTGCCGTGGATGAGTCCAACGAGGTGGACCCCGAGTTCTCTGCCCGGCTGACCGGCATCAAGCTGG
AGATGGAGCCTTCTCTGAGCTTCTACAACAAGGCCAGAAATTATGCCACCAAGAAGCCCTACTCCGTGGA
GAAGTTCAAGCTGAACTTTCAGATGCCTACACTGGCCAGAGGCTGGGACGTGAATAGAGAGAAGAACAAT
GGCGCCATCCTGTTTGTGAAGAACGGCCTGTACTATCTGGGCATCATGCCAAAGCAGAAGGGCAGGTATA
AGGCCCTGAGCTTCGAGCCCACAGAGAAAACCAGCGAGGGCTTTGATAAGATGTACTATGACTACTTCCC
TGATGCCGCCAAGATGATCCCAAAGTGCAGCACCCAGCTGAAGGCCGTGACAGCCCACTTTCAGACCCAC
ACAACCCCCATCCTGCTGTCCAACAATTTCATCGAGCCTCTGGAGATCACAAAGGAGATCTACGACCTGA
ACAATCCTGAGAAGGAGCCAAAGAAGTTTCAGACAGCCTACGCCAAGAAAACCGGCGACCAGAAGGGCTA
CAGAGAGGCCCTGTGCAAGTGGATCGACTTCACAAGGGATTTTCTGTCCAAGTATACCAAGACAACCTCT
ATCGATCTGTCTAGCCTGCGGCCATCCTCTCAGTATAAGGACCTGGGCGAGTACTATGCCGAGCTGAATC
CCCTGCTGTACCACATCAGCTTCCAGAGAATCGCCGAGAAGGAGATCATGGATGCCGTGGAGACAGGCAA
GCTGTACCTGTTCCAGATCTATAACAAGGACTTTGCCAAGGGCCACCACGGCAAGCCTAATCTGCACACA
CTGTATTGGACCGGCCTGTTTTCTCCAGAGAACCTGGCCAAGACAAGCATCAAGCTGAATGGCCAGGCCG
AGCTGTTCTACCGCCCTAAGTCCAGGATGAAGAGGATGGCACACCGGCTGGGAGAGAAGATGCTGAACAA
GAAGCTGAAGGATCAGAAAACCCCAATCCCCGACACCCTGTACCAGGAGCTGTACGACTATGTGAATCAC
AGACTGTCCCACGACCTGTCTGATGAGGCCAGGGCCCTGCTGCCCAACGTGATCACCAAGGAGGTGTCTC
ACGAGATCATCAAGGATAGGCGCTTTACCAGCGACAAGTTCTTTTTCCACGTGCCTATCACACTGAACTA
TCAGGCCGCCAATTCCCCATCTAAGTTCAACCAGAGGGTGAATGCCTACCTGAAGGAGCACCCCGAGACA
CCTATCATCGGCATCGACCGGGGCGAGAGAAACCTGATCTATATCACAGTGATCGACTCCACCGGCAAGA
TCCTGGAGCAGCGGAGCCTGAACACCATCCAGCAGTTTGATTACCAGAAGAAGCTGGACAACAGGGAGAA
GGAGAGGGTGGCAGCAAGGCAGGCCTGGTCTGTGGTGGGCACAATCAAGGATCTGAAGCAGGGCTATCTG
AGCCAGGTCATCCACGAGATCGTGGACCTGATGATCCACTACCAGGCCGTGGTGGTGCTGGAGAACCTGA
ATTTCGGCTTTAAGAGCAAGAGGACCGGCATCGCCGAGAAGGCCGTGTACCAGCAGTTCGAGAAGATGCT
GATCGATAAGCTGAATTGCCTGGTGCTGAAGGACTATCCAGCAGAGAAAGTGGGAGGCGTGCTGAACCCA
TACCAGCTGACAGACCAGTTCACCTCCTTTGCCAAGATGGGCACCCAGTCTGGCTTCCTGTTTTACGTGC
CTGCCCCATATACATCTAAGATCGATCCCCTGACCGGCTTCGTGGACCCCTTCGTGTGGAAAACCATCAA
GAATCACGAGAGCCGCAAGCACTTCCTGGAGGGCTTCGACTTTCTGCACTACGACGTGAAAACCGGCGAC
TTCATCCTGCACTTTAAGATGAACAGAAATCTGTCCTTCCAGAGGGGCCTGCCCGGCTTTATGCCTGCAT
GGGATATCGTGTTCGAGAAGAACGAGACACAGTTTGACGCCAAGGGCACCCCTTTCATCGCCGGCAAGAG
AATCGTGCCAGTGATCGAGAATCACAGATTCACCGGCAGATACCGGGACCTGTATCCTGCCAACGAGCTG
ATCGCCCTGCTGGAGGAGAAGGGCATCGTGTTCAGGGATGGCTCCAACATCCTGCCAAAGCTGCTGGAGA
ATGACGATTCTCACGCCATCGACACGATGGTGGCCCTGATCCGCAGCGTGCTGCAGATGGCCAACTCCAA
TGCCGCCACAGGCGAGGACTATATCAACAGCCCCGTGCGCGATCTGAATGGCGTGTGCTTCGACTCCCGG
TTTCAGAACCCAGAGTGGCCAATGGACGCCGATGCCAATGGCGCCTACCACATCGCCCTGAAGGGCCAGC
TGCTGCTGAATCACCTGAAGGAGAGCAAGGATCTGAAGCTGCAGAACGGCATCTCCAATCAGGACTGGCT
GGCCTACATCCAGGAGCTGCGCAACAGCAGGGCTGACTATCCCTATGACGTGCCCGATTATGCCAGCGGC
TCCCCCAAGAAGAAGAGGAAGGTGGGATCCGGAGGGCCGAGCTCTGGCGCACCCCCACCAAGTGGAGGGT
CTCCTGCCGGGTCCCCAACATCTACTGAAGAAGGCACCAGCGAATCCGCAACGCCCGAGTCAGGCCCTGG
TACCTCCACAGAACCATCTGAAGGTAGTGCGCCTGGTTCCCCAGCTGGAAGCCCTACTTCCACCGAAGAA
GGCACGTCAACCGAACCAAGTGAAGGATCTGCCCCTGGGACCAGCACTGAACCATCTGAGATGGATGCTA
AGTCACTAACTGCCTGGTCCCGGACACTGGTGACCTTCAAGGATGTATTTGTGGACTTCACCAGGGAGGA
GTGGAAGCTGCTGGACACTGCTCAGCAGATCGTGTACAGAAATGTGATGCTGGAGAACTATAAGAACCTG
GTTTCCTTGGGTTATCAGCTTACTAAGCCAGATGTGATCCTCCGGTTGGAGAAGGGAGAAGAGCCCAGCG
GCCGCGCTACTAACTTCAGCCTGCTGAAGCAGGCTGGAGACGTGGAGGAGAACCCTGGACCTGTGTCTAA
GGGCGAAGAGCTGATTAAGGAGAACATGCACATGAAGCTGTACATGGAGGGCACCGTGGACAACCATCAC
TTCAAGTGCACATCCGAGGGCGAAGGCAAGCCCTACGAGGGCACCCAGACCATGAGAATCAAGGTGGTCG
AGGGCGGCCCTCTCCCCTTCGCCTTCGACATCCTGGCTACTAGCTTCCTCTACGGCAGCAAGACCTTCAT
CAACCACACCCAGGGCATCCCCGACTTCTTCAAGCAGTCCTTCCCTGAGGGCTTCACATGGGAGAGAGTC
ACCACATACGAAGACGGGGGCGTGCTGACCGCTACCCAGGACACCAGCCTCCAGGACGGCTGCCTCATCT
ACAACGTCAAGATCAGAGGGGTGAACTTCACATCCAACGGCCCTGTGATGCAGAAGAAAACACTCGGCTG
GGAGGCCTTCACCGAGACGCTGTACCCCGCTGACGGCGGCCTGGAAGGCAGAAACGACATGGCCCTGAAG
CTCGTGGGCGGGAGCCATCTGATCGCAAACGCCAAGACCACATATAGATCCAAGAAACCCGCTAAGAACC
TCAAGATGCCTGGCGTCTACTATGTGGACTACAGACTGGAAAGAATCAAGGAGGCCAACAACGAGACCTA
CGTCGAGCAGCACGAGGTGGCAGTGGCCAGATACTGCGACCTCCCTAGCAAACTGGGGCACAAGCTTAAT
TAAGCGATCGCCCTGCAGGCATGCAAGCTTGATATCAAGCTTATCGATAATCAACCTCTGGATTACAAAA
TTTGTGAAAGATTGACTGGTATTCTTAACTATGTTGCTCCTTTTACGCTATGTGGATACGCTGCTTTAAT
GCCTTTGTATCATGCTATTGCTTCCCGTATGGCTTTCATTTTCTCCTCCTTGTATAAATCCTGGTTGCTG
TCTCTTTATGAGGAGTTGTGGCCCGTTGTCAGGCAACGTGGCGTGGTGTGCACTGTGTTTGCTGACGCAA
CCCCCACTGGTTGGGGCATTGCCACCACCTGTCAGCTCCTTTCCGGGACTTTCGCTTTCCCCCTCCCTAT
TGCCACGGCGGAACTCATCGCCGCCTGCCTTGCCCGCTGCTGGACAGGGGCTCGGCTGTTGGGCACTGAC
AATTCCGTGGTGTTGTCGGGGAAATCATCGTCCTTTCCTTGGCTGCTCGCCTGTGTTGCCACCTGGATTC
TGCGCGGGACGTCCTTCTGCTACGTCCCTTCGGCCCTCAATCCAGCGGACCTTCCTTCCCGCGGCCTGCT
GCCGGCTCTGCGGCCTCTTCCGCGTCTTCGCCTTCGCCCTCAGACGAGTCGGATCTCCCTTTGGGCCGCC
TCCCCGCATCGATACCGTCGACCTCGAGGGAATTAATTCGAGCTCGGTACCTTTAAGACCAATGACTTAC
AAGGCAGCTGTAGATCTTAGCCACTTTTTAAAAGAAAAGGGGGGACTGGAAGGGCTAATTCACTCCCAAC
GAAGACAAGATCTGCTTTTTGCTTGTACTGGGTCTCTCTGGTTAGACCAGATCTGAGCCTGGGAGCTCTC
TGGCTAACTAGGGAACCCACTGCTTAAGCCTCAATAAAGCTTGCCTTGAGTGCTTCAAGTAGTGTGTGCC
CGTCTGTTGTGTGACTCTGGTAACTAGAGATCCCTCAGACCCTTTTAGTCAGTGTGGAAAATCTCTAGCA
GC
